>Addgene plasmid #11816 | pcDNA3-Casp7 C186A-Flag | depositor partial sequence | sequence record 7071 | Author sequence
AAGCTTGGTACCATGGCAGATGATCAGGGCTGTATTGAAGAGCAGGGGGTTGAGGATTCAGCAAATGAAG
ATTCAGTGGATGCTAAGCCAGACCGGTCCTCGTTTGTACCGTCCCTCTTCAGTAAGAAGAAGAAAAATGT
CACCATGCGATCCATCAAGACCACCCGGGACCGAGTGCCTACATATCAGTACAACATGAATTTTGAAAAG
CTGGGCAAATGCATCATAATAAACAACAAGAACTTTGATAAAGTGACAGGTATGGGCGTTCGAAACGGAA
CAGACAAAGATGCCGAGGCGCTCTTCAAGTGCTTCCGAAGCCTGGGTTTTGACGTGATTGTCTATAATGA
CTGCTCTTGTGCCAAGATGCAAGATCTGCTTAAAAAAGCTTCTGAAGAGGACCATACAAATGCCGCCTGC
TTCGCCTGCATCCTCTTAAGCCATGGAGAAGAAAATGTAATTTATGGGAAAGATGGTGTCACACCAATAA
AGGATTTGACAGCCCACTTTAGGGGGGATAGATGCAAAACCCTTTTAGAGAAACCCAAACTCTTCTTCAT
TCAGGCTGCCCGAGGGACCGAGCTTGATGATGGCATCCAGGCCGACTCGGGGCCCATCAATGACACAGAT
GCTAATCCTCGATACAAGATCCCAGTGGAAGCTGACTTCCTCTTCGCCTATTCCACGGTTCCAGGCTATT
ACTCGTGGAGGAGCCCAGGAAGAGGCTCCTGGTTTGTGCAAGCCCTCTGCTCCATCCTGGAGGAGCACGG
AAAAGACCTGGAAATCATGCAGATCCTCACCAGGGTGAATGACAGAGTTGCCAGGCACTTTGAGTCTCAG
TCTGATGACCCACACTTCCATGAGAAGAAGCAGATCCCCTGTGTGGTCTCCATGCTCACCAAGGAACTCT
ACTTCAGTCAAGACTACAAGGACGACGATGACAAGTAGCTCGAGCATGCATCTAGAGGGCCC
