>Addgene plasmid #11816 | pcDNA3-Casp7 C186A-Flag | addgene partial sequence | sequence record 18515 | T7 5'-TAATACGACTCACTATAGGG-3'
GGTTGAGGATTCAGCAAATGAAGATTCCGTGGATGCTAAGCCAGACCGGTCCTCGTTTGTACCGTCCCTC
TTCAGTAAGAAGAAGAAAAATGTCACCATGCGATCCATCAAGACCACCCGGGACCGAGTGCCTACATATC
AGTACAACATGAATTTTGAAAAGCTGGGCAAATGCATCATAATAAACAACAAGAACTTTGATAAAGTGAC
AGGTATGGGCGTTCGAAACGGAACAGACAAAGATGCCGAGGCGCTCTTCAAGTGCTTCCGAAGCCTGGGT
TTTGACGTGATTGTCTATAATGACTGCTCTTGTGCCAAGATGCAAGATCTGCTTAAAAAAGCTTCTGAAG
AAGACCATACAAATGCCGCCTGCTTCGCCTGCATCCTCTTAAGCCATGGAGAAGAAAATGTAATTTATGG
GAAAGATGGTGTCACACCAATAAAGGATTTGACAGCCCACTTTAGGGGGGATAGATGCAAAACCCTTTTA
GAGAAACCCAAACTCTTCTTCATTCAGGCTGCCCGAGGGACCGAGCTTGATGATGGCATCCAGGCCGACT
CGGGGCCCATCAATGACACAGATGCTAATCCTCGATACAAGATCCCAGTGGAAGCTGACTTCCTCTTCTC
CTATTCCACGGTTCCAGGCTATTACTCGTGGAGGA
