[The description below was written by a language model from this plasmid's Addgene catalogue record.]
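Description:
pcDNA3-Casp7 C186A-Flag is a mammalian expression plasmid built on the Invitrogen pcDNA3 backbone (about 5.4 kb without insert). It is maintained in E. coli as a high-copy plasmid under ampicillin selection, and it carries a neomycin resistance marker so that transfected mammalian cells can be selected with G418, allowing either transient expression or the derivation of stable lines. No feature table accompanies the record, so the regulatory elements are not itemised. pcDNA3 as a standard vector drives inserts from the CMV immediate-early promoter, and it has a T7 promoter upstream of the cloning site, consistent with the T7 sequencing primer listed for the 5′ end.

The insert is a roughly 970 bp human caspase-7 (CASP7) coding sequence cloned between the KpnI and XhoI sites, with a Flag epitope fused to the C terminus of the protein. It carries the C186A substitution and is catalogued as a catalytic mutant. Caspases are cysteine proteases, and replacing the active-site cysteine with alanine abolishes proteolytic activity while leaving the rest of the protein intact. The Flag tag allows detection or immunoprecipitation of the expressed protein with anti-Flag antibodies.

Such a construct typically serves as an enzymatically dead control alongside wild-type caspase-7 in studies of apoptosis. It can be expressed without the protein itself cleaving substrates, and it can be used to follow processing of the zymogen by upstream proteases or to examine binding partners and inhibitors. The record does not spell out a specific application beyond its association with biochemical work characterising caspases.
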