Addgene plasmid #11816: pcDNA3-Casp7 C186A-Flag
Depositing lab: Guy Salvesen. Publication: Biochemical characteristics of caspases-3, -6, -7, and -8. Stennicke HR, Salvesen GS. J Biol Chem. 1997 Oct 10. 272(41):25719-23. 10.1074/jbc.272.41.25719 PubMed 9325297.
Backbone
  Vector backbone: pcDNA3
  Backbone manufacturer: Invitrogen
  Backbone size w/o insert (bp): 5446
  Vector type: Mammalian Expression
  Selectable markers: Neomycin (select with G418)
Growth in bacteria
  Bacterial resistance: Ampicillin, 100 μg/mL
  Growth temperature: 37°C
  Growth strain: DH5alpha
  Copy number: High Copy
Gene/Insert
  Gene/Insert name: Caspase 7 catalytic mutant (alt name: Caspase 7)
  Species: H. sapiens (human)
  Insert size (bp): 972
  Mutation: C186A
  Entrez Gene: CASP7 (a.k.a. CASP-7, CMH-1, ICE-LAP3, LICE2, MCH3)
  Tag / fusion protein: Flag (C terminal on insert)
  Cloning method: Restriction Enzyme; 5′ cloning site KpnI (unknown if destroyed); 3′ cloning site XhoI (unknown if destroyed)
  Sequencing primers: 5′ T7
Terms and licenses: Academic/Nonprofit Terms; Industry Terms: Not Available to Industry
How to cite: pcDNA3-Casp7 C186A-Flag was a gift from Guy Salvesen (Addgene plasmid # 11816 ; http://n2t.net/addgene:11816 ; RRID:Addgene_11816)
